Addgene plasmid #74423: pCMV-GCaMP3bright
Purpose: Express fluorescent calcium indicator GCaMP3bright in mammalian cells
Depositing lab: Katalin Torok. Depositing organization: City, University of London. Publication: Fast-Response Calmodulin-Based Fluorescent Indicators Reveal Rapid Intracellular Calcium Dynamics. Helassa N, Zhang XH, Conte I, Scaringi J, Esposito E, Bradley J, Carter T, Ogden D, Morad M, Torok K. Sci Rep. 2015 Nov 3;5:15978. doi: 10.1038/srep15978. PubMed 26527405.
Backbone
  Vector backbone: pEGFP-N1
  Backbone manufacturer: Clontech
  Backbone size w/o insert (bp): 3945
  Total vector size (bp): 5308
  Vector type: Mammalian Expression
Growth in bacteria
  Bacterial resistance: Kanamycin, 50 μg/mL
  Growth temperature: 37°C
  Growth strain: DH5alpha
  Copy number: High Copy
Gene/Insert
  Gene/Insert name: GCaMP3bright (alt name: GCaMP3 EF-4)
  Species: R. norvegicus (rat); A. victoria (jellyfish)
  Insert size (bp): 1363
  Mutation: D392A
  Promoter: CMV
  Cloning method: Restriction Enzyme; 5′ cloning site BglII (not destroyed); 3′ cloning site NotI (not destroyed)
  Sequencing primers: 5′ EGFP-N
Resource information
  A portion of this plasmid was derived from a plasmid made by: A portion of this plasmid was derived from a plasmid made by Loren L. Looger
Terms and licenses: Academic/Nonprofit Terms; Industry Terms: Not Available to Industry
How to cite: pCMV-GCaMP3bright was a gift from Katalin Torok (Addgene plasmid # 74423 ; http://n2t.net/addgene:74423 ; RRID:Addgene_74423)
