[The description below was written by a language model from this plasmid's Addgene catalogue record and pLannotate feature annotations shown in this document.]
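Description:
pCMV-GCaMP3bright is a mammalian expression plasmid of about 5.3 kb built on the Clontech pEGFP-N1 backbone. It drives expression of the genetically encoded calcium indicator GCaMP3bright, also called GCaMP3 EF-4. The roughly 1.36 kb insert was cloned between BglII and NotI sites, both of which are retained. It sits downstream of the human cytomegalovirus immediate-early enhancer and promoter and is followed by an SV40 polyadenylation signal. GCaMP-type sensors fuse a circularly permuted jellyfish GFP to calmodulin and a calmodulin-binding peptide, so that calcium binding changes fluorescence. This matches the recorded rat and A. victoria origins of the insert. This variant carries a D392A substitution, and the alternative name suggests that the change lies in the fourth EF-hand calcium-binding site of calmodulin. The automated annotation labels the coding sequence as GCaMP6f, which most likely reflects a closest-match call to a related sensor in the annotation database. The catalogue entry identifies the insert as a GCaMP3 derivative.

The plasmid is propagated in E. coli at high copy from a ColE1/pUC-type origin and is selected with kanamycin. The Tn5 aminoglycoside phosphotransferase (NeoR/KanR) gene is preceded by both a bacterial bla promoter and the SV40 enhancer/early promoter, and it ends with an HSV TK polyadenylation signal. The same marker can therefore support G418 selection of transfected mammalian cells. An f1 origin is also present for single-stranded DNA production. The short large T antigen, ble and bGH poly(A) fragments in the feature table appear to be backbone remnants or partial matches rather than functional elements. The construct is intended for expressing GCaMP3bright in mammalian cells for fluorescence imaging of intracellular calcium dynamics.
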