Features (pLannotate 1.2.2; 14 found; start..end, strand, type, name):
     61..364     +  enhancer       CMV enhancer: human cytomegalovirus immediate early enhancer
    365..568     +  promoter       CMV promoter: human cytomegalovirus (CMV) immediate early promoter
    591..616     +  misc_feature   MCS (fragment): multiple cloning site
    622..1974    +  CDS            GCaMP6f: improved fluorescent protein-based calcium sensor (Chen et al., 2013)
   1990..2073    +  CDS            large T antigen (fragment): large T antigen from SV40 (simian virus 40)
   2096..2217    +  polyA_signal   SV40 poly(A) signal: SV40 polyadenylation signal
   2251..2679    -  rep_origin     f1 ori (sequence partly withheld): f1 bacteriophage origin of replication; arrow indicates direction of (+) strand synthesis
   2706..2810    +  promoter       AmpR promoter: bla
   2812..3169    +  promoter       SV40 promoter: SV40 enhancer and early promoter
   3204..3998    +  CDS            NeoR/KanR: aminoglycoside phosphotransferase from Tn5; aph(3')-II (or nptII); confers resistance to neomycin, kanamycin, and G418 (Geneticin®)
   4019..4171    +  CDS            ble (fragment): BLE_KLEPN - Experimental evidence at protein level: Swiss-Prot protein existence level 1. Binding protein with a strong affinity to the bleomycin family of antibiotics. Binds to CL990; an antimitotic-antibiotic compound. From Klebsiella pneumoniae.
   4230..4277    +  polyA_signal   HSV TK poly(A) signal: herpes simplex virus thymidine kinase polyadenylation signal (Cole and Stacy, 1985)
   4368..4384    -  polyA_signal   bGH poly(A) signal (fragment): bovine growth hormone polyadenylation signal
   4606..5194    +  rep_origin     ori: high-copy-number ColE1/pMB1/pBR322/pUC origin of replication
>Addgene plasmid #74423 | pCMV-GCaMP3bright | depositor full sequence | sequence record 140354 | pCMV-GCaMP3bright
TAGTTATTAATAGTAATCAATTACGGGGTCATTAGTTCATAGCCCATATATGGAGTTCCGCGTTACATAA
CTTACGGTAAATGGCCCGCCTGGCTGACCGCCCAACGACCCCCGCCCATTGACGTCAATAATGACGTATG
TTCCCATAGTAACGCCAATAGGGACTTTCCATTGACGTCAATGGGTGGAGTATTTACGGTAAACTGCCCA
CTTGGCAGTACATCAAGTGTATCATATGCCAAGTACGCCCCCTATTGACGTCAATGACGGTAAATGGCCC
GCCTGGCATTATGCCCAGTACATGACCTTATGGGACTTTCCTACTTGGCAGTACATCTACGTATTAGTCA
TCGCTATTACCATGGTGATGCGGTTTTGGCAGTACATCAATGGGCGTGGATAGCGGTTTGACTCACGGGG
ATTTCCAAGTCTCCACCCCATTGACGTCAATGGGAGTTTGTTTTGGCACCAAAATCAACGGGACTTTCCA
AAATGTCGTAACAACTCCGCCCCATTGACGCAAATGGGCGGTAGGCGTGTACGGTGGGAGGTCTATATAA
GCAGAGCTGGTTTAGTGAACCGTCAGATCCGCTAGCGCTACCGGACTCAGATCTCGCCACCATGGGTTCT
CATCATCATCATCATCATGGTATGGCTAGCATGACTGGTGGACAGCAAATGGGTCGGGATCTGTACGACG
ATGACGATAAGGATCTCGCCACCATGGTCGACTCATCACGTCGTAAGTGGAATAAGACAGGTCACGCAGT
CAGAGCTATAGGTCGGCTGAGCTCACTCGAGAACGTCTATATCAAGGCCGACAAGCAGAAGAACGGCATC
AAGGCGAACTTCAAGATCCGCCACAACATCGAGGACGGCGGCGTGCAGCTCGCCTACCACTACCAGCAGA
ACACCCCCATCGGCGACGGCCCCGTGCTGCTGCCCGACAACCACTACCTGAGCGTCCAGTCCAAACTTTC
GAAAGACCCCAACGAGAAGCGCGATCACATGGTCCTGCTGGAGTTCGTGACCGCCGCCGGGATCACTCTC
GGCATGGACGAGCTGTACAAGGGCGGTACCGGAGGGAGCATGGTGAGCAAGGGCGAGGAGCTGTTCACCG
GGGTGGTGCCCATCCTGGTCGAGCTGGACGGCGACGTAAACGGCCACAAGTTCAGCGTGTCCGGCGAGGG
TGAGGGCGATGCCACCTACGGCAAGCTGACCCTGAAGTTCATCTGCACCACCGGCAAGCTGCCCGTGCCC
TGGCCCACCCTCGTGACCACCCTGACCTACGGCGTGCAGTGCTTCAGCCGCTACCCCGACCACATGAAGC
AGCACGACTTCTTCAAGTCCGCCATGCCCGAAGGCTACATCCAGGAGCGCACCATCTTCTTCAAGGACGA
CGGCAACTACAAGACCCGCGCCGAGGTGAAGTTCGAGGGCGACACCCTGGTGAACCGCATCGAGCTGAAG
GGCATCGACTTCAAGGAGGACGGCAACATCCTGGGGCACAAGCTGGAGTACAACACGCGTGACCAACTGA
CTGAAGAGCAGATCGCAGAATTTAAAGAGGCTTTCTCCCTATTTGACAAGGACGGGGATGGGACAATAAC
AACCAAGGAGCTGGGGACGGTGATGCGGTCTCTGGGGCAGAACCCCACAGAAGCAGAGCTGCAGGACATG
ATCAATGAAGTAGATGCCGACGGTGATGGCACAATCGACTTCCCTGAGTTCCTGACAATGATGGCAAGAA
AAATGAAAGACACAGACAGTGAAGAAGAAATTAGAGAAGCGTTCCGTGTGTTTGATAAGGATGGCAATGG
CTACATCAGTGCAGCAGAGCTTCGCCACGTGATGACAAACCTTGGAGAGAAGTTAACAGATGAAGAGGTT
GATGAAATGATCAGGGAAGCAGCCATCGATGGGGATGGTCAGGTAAACTACGAAGAGTTTGTACAAATGA
TGACAGCGAAGTGAGCGGCCGCGACTCTAGATCATAATCAGCCATACCACATTTGTAGAGGTTTTACTTG
CTTTAAAAAACCTCCCACACCTCCCCCTGAACCTGAAACATAAAATGAATGCAATTGTTGTTGTTAACTT
GTTTATTGCAGCTTATAATGGTTACAAATAAAGCAATAGCATCACAAATTTCACAAATAAAGCATTTTTT
TCACTGCATTCTAGTTGTGGTTTGTCCAAACTCATCAATGTATCTTAAGGCGTAAATTGTAAGCGTTAAT
ATTTTGTTAAAATTCGCGTTAAATTTTTGTTAAATCAGCTCATTTTTTAACCAATAGGCCGAAATCGGCA
AAATCCCTTATAAATCAAAAGAATAGACCGAGATAGGGT
[37 nt withheld, positions 2350-2386]
AAAGAACGTGGACTCCAACGTCAAAGG
[49 nt withheld, positions 2414-2462]
T
[91 nt withheld, positions 2464-2554]
G
[124 nt withheld, positions 2556-2679]
CAGGTGGCACTTTTCGGGGAAATGTGCGCGGAACCCCTATTTGTTTATTTTTCTAAATACATTCAAATAT
GTATCCGCTCATGAGACAATAACCCTGATAAATGCTTCAATAATATTGAAAAAGGAAGAGTCCTGAGGCG
GAAAGAACCAGCTGTGGAATGTGTGTCAGTTAGGGTGTGGAAAGTCCCCAGGCTCCCCAGCAGGCAGAAG
TATGCAAAGCATGCATCTCAATTAGTCAGCAACCAGGTGTGGAAAGTCCCCAGGCTCCCCAGCAGGCAGA
AGTATGCAAAGCATGCATCTCAATTAGTCAGCAACCATAGTCCCGCCCCTAACTCCGCCCATCCCGCCCC
TAACTCCGCCCAGTTCCGCCCATTCTCCGCCCCATGGCTGACTAATTTTTTTTATTTATGCAGAGGCCGA
GGCCGCCTCGGCCTCTGAGCTATTCCAGAAGTAGTGAGGAGGCTTTTTTGGAGGCCTAGGCTTTTGCAAA
GATCGATCAAGAGACAGGATGAGGATCGTTTCGCATGATTGAACAAGATGGATTGCACGCAGGTTCTCCG
GCCGCTTGGGTGGAGAGGCTATTCGGCTATGACTGGGCACAACAGACAATCGGCTGCTCTGATGCCGCCG
TGTTCCGGCTGTCAGCGCAGGGGCGCCCGGTTCTTTTTGTCAAGACCGACCTGTCCGGTGCCCTGAATGA
ACTGCAAGACGAGGCAGCGCGGCTATCGTGGCTGGCCACGACGGGCGTTCCTTGCGCAGCTGTGCTCGAC
GTTGTCACTGAAGCGGGAAGGGACTGGCTGCTATTGGGCGAAGTGCCGGGGCAGGATCTCCTGTCATCTC
ACCTTGCTCCTGCCGAGAAAGTATCCATCATGGCTGATGCAATGCGGCGGCTGCATACGCTTGATCCGGC
TACCTGCCCATTCGACCACCAAGCGAAACATCGCATCGAGCGAGCACGTACTCGGATGGAAGCCGGTCTT
GTCGATCAGGATGATCTGGACGAAGAGCATCAGGGGCTCGCGCCAGCCGAACTGTTCGCCAGGCTCAAGG
CGAGCATGCCCGACGGCGAGGATCTCGTCGTGACCCATGGCGATGCCTGCTTGCCGAATATCATGGTGGA
AAATGGCCGCTTTTCTGGATTCATCGACTGTGGCCGGCTGGGTGTGGCGGACCGCTATCAGGACATAGCG
TTGGCTACCCGTGATATTGCTGAAGAGCTTGGCGGCGAATGGGCTGACCGCTTCCTCGTGCTTTACGGTA
TCGCCGCTCCCGATTCGCAGCGCATCGCCTTCTATCGCCTTCTTGACGAGTTCTTCTGAGCGGGACTCTG
GGGTTCGAAATGACCGACCAAGCGACGCCCAACCTGCCATCACGAGATTTCGATTCCACCGCCGCCTTCT
ATGAAAGGTTGGGCTTCGGAATCGTTTTCCGGGACGCCGGCTGGATGATCCTCCAGCGCGGGGATCTCAT
GCTGGAGTTCTTCGCCCACCCTAGGGGGAGGCTAACTGAAACACGGAAGGAGACAATACCGGAAGGAACC
CGCGCTATGACGGCAATAAAAAGACAGAATAAAACGCACGGTGTTGGGTCGTTTGTTCATAAACGCGGGG
TTCGGTCCCAGGGCTGGCACTCTGTCGATACCCCACCGAGACCCCATTGGGGCCAATACGCCCGCGTTTC
TTCCTTTTCCCCACCCCACCCCCCAAGTTCGGGTGAAGGCCCAGGGCTCGCAGCCAACGTCGGGGCGGCA
GGCCCTGCCATAGCCTCAGGTTACTCATATATACTTTAGATTGATTTAAAACTTCATTTTTAATTTAAAA
GGATCTAGGTGAAGATCCTTTTTGATAATCTCATGACCAAAATCCCTTAACGTGAGTTTTCGTTCCACTG
AGCGTCAGACCCCGTAGAAAAGATCAAAGGATCTTCTTGAGATCCTTTTTTTCTGCGCGTAATCTGCTGC
TTGCAAACAAAAAAACCACCGCTACCAGCGGTGGTTTGTTTGCCGGATCAAGAGCTACCAACTCTTTTTC
CGAAGGTAACTGGCTTCAGCAGAGCGCAGATACCAAATACTGTCCTTCTAGTGTAGCCGTAGTTAGGCCA
CCACTTCAAGAACTCTGTAGCACCGCCTACATACCTCGCTCTGCTAATCCTGTTACCAGTGGCTGCTGCC
AGTGGCGATAAGTCGTGTCTTACCGGGTTGGACTCAAGACGATAGTTACCGGATAAGGCGCAGCGGTCGG
GCTGAACGGGGGGTTCGTGCACACAGCCCAGCTTGGAGCGAACGACCTACACCGAACTGAGATACCTACA
GCGTGAGCTATGAGAAAGCGCCACGCTTCCCGAAGGGAGAAAGGCGGACAGGTATCCGGTAAGCGGCAGG
GTCGGAACAGGAGAGCGCACGAGGGAGCTTCCAGGGGGAAACGCCTGGTATCTTTATAGTCCTGTCGGGT
TTCGCCACCTCTGACTTGAGCGTCGATTTTTGTGATGCTCGTCAGGGGGGCGGAGCCTATGGAAAAACGC
CAGCAACGCGGCCTTTTTACGGTTCCTGGCCTTTTGCTGGCCTTTTGCTCACATGTTCTTTCCTGCGTTA
TCCCCTGATTCTGTGGATAACCGTATTACCGCCATGCAT
