>Addgene plasmid #74423 | pCMV-GCaMP3bright | addgene partial sequence | sequence record 142233 | CMV-F 5'-CGCAAATGGGCGGTAGGCGTG-3'
CTATATAAGCAGAGCTGGTTTAGTGAACCGTCAGATCCGCTAGCGCTACCGGACTCAGATCTCGCCACCA
TGGGTTCTCATCATCATCATCATCATGGTATGGCTAGCATGACTGGTGGACAGCAAATGGGTCGGGATCT
GTACGACGATGACGATAAGGATCTCGCCACCATGGTCGACTCATCACGTCGTAAGTGGAATAAGACAGGT
CACGCAGTCAGAGCTATAGGTCGGCTGAGCTCACTCGAGAACGTCTATATCAAGGCCGACAAGCAGAAGA
ACGGCATCAAGGCGAACTTCAAGATCCGCCACAACATCGAGGACGGCGGCGTGCAGCTCGCCTACCACTA
CCAGCAGAACACCCCCATCGGCGACGGCCCCGTGCTGCTGCCCGACAACCACTACCTGAGCGTCCAGTCC
AAACTTTCGAAAGACCCCAACGAGAAGCGCGATCACATGGTCCTGCTGGAGTTCGTGACCGCCGCCGGGA
TCACTCTCGGCATGGACGAGCTGTACAAGGGCGGTACCGGAGGGAGCATGGTGAGCAAGGGCGAGGAGCT
GTTCACCGGGGTGGTGCCCATCCTGGTCGAGCTGGACGGCGACGTAAACGGCCACAAGTTCAGCGTGTCC
GGCGAGGGTGAGGGCGATGCCACCTACGGCAAGCTGACCCTGAAGTTCATCTGCACCACCGGCAAGCTGC
CCGTGCCCTGGCCCACCCTCGTGACCACCCTGACCTACGGCGTGCAGTGCTTCAGCCGCTACCCCGACCA
CATGAAGCAGCACGACTTCTTCAAGTCCGCCATGCCCGAAGGCTACATCCAGGAGCGCACCATCTTCTTC
AAGGACGACGGCAACTACAAGACCCGCGCCGAGGTGAAGTTCGAGGGCGACACCCTGGTGAACCGCATCG
AGCTGAAGGGCATCGACTTCAAGGAGGACGGCAACATCCTGGGGCACAAGCTGGAGTACAACACGCGTGA
CCAACTGACTGAAGAGCAGATCGCAGA
