>Addgene plasmid #74423 | pCMV-GCaMP3bright | addgene partial sequence | sequence record 142234 | F1ori-F 5'-GTGGACTCTTGTTCCAAACTGG-3'
CCTATCTCGGTCTATTCTTTTGATTTATAAGGGATTTTGCCGATTTCGGCCTATTGGTTAAAAAATGAGC
TGATTTAACAAAAATTTAACGCGAATTTTAACAAAATATTAACGCTTACAATTTACGCCTTAAGATACAT
TGATGAGTTTGGACAAACCACAACTAGAATGCAGTGAAAAAAATGCTTTATTTGTGAAATTTGTGATGCT
ATTGCTTTATTTGTAACCATTATAAGCTGCAATAAACAAGTTAACAACAACAATTGCATTCATTTTATGT
TTCAGGTTCAGGGGGAGGTGTGGGAGGTTTTTTAAAGCAAGTAAAACCTCTACAAATGTGGTATGGCTGA
TTATGATCTAGAGTCGCGGCCGCTCACTTCGCTGTCATCATTTGTACAAACTCTTCGTAGTTTACCTGAC
CATCCCCATCGATGGCTGCTTCCCTGATCATTTCATCAACCTCTTCATCTGTTAACTTCTCTCCAAGGTT
TGTCATCACGTGGCGAAGCTCTGCTGCACTGATGTAGCCATTGCCATCCTTATCAAACACACGGAACGCT
TCTCTAATTTCTTCTTCACTGTCTGTGTCTTTCATTTTTCTTGCCATCATTGTCAGGAACTCAGGGAAGT
CGATTGTGCCATCACCGTCGGCATCTACTTCATTGATCATGTCCTGCAGCTCTGCTTCTGTGGGGTTCTG
CCCCAGAGACCGCATCACCGTCCCCAGCTCCTTGGTTGTTATTGTCCCATCCCCGTCCTTGTCAAATAGG
GAGAAAGCCTCTTTAAATTCTGCGATCTGCTCTTCAGTCAGTTGGTCACGCGTGTTGTACTCCAGCTTGT
GCCCCAGGATGTTGCCGTCCTCCTTGAAGTCGATGCCCTTCAGCTCGATGCGGTTCACCAGGGTGTCGCC
CTCGAACTTCACCTCGGCGCGGGTCTTGTAGTTGCCGTCGTCCTTGAAGAAGATGGTGCGCTCCTGGATG
TAGCCTTCGGGCATGGCGGACTTGAAGAAGTCGTGCTGCTTCATGTGGTCGGGG
